Features (pLannotate 1.2.2; 15 found; start..end, strand, type, name):
     24..105     -  polyA_signal   SV40 poly(A) signal: SV40 polyadenylation signal
    128..211     -  CDS            large T antigen (fragment): large T antigen from SV40 (simian virus 40)
    222..973     +  promoter       HSV TK promoter: herpes simplex virus thymidine kinase promoter
   1236..1787    +  misc_feature   IRES: internal ribosome entry site (IRES) of the encephalomyocarditis virus (EMCV)
   1787..3439    +  CDS            luciferase: firefly luciferase synthetic luc2 version of the luciferase gene
   3446..3464    +  misc_feature   MCS (fragment): pUC18/19 multiple cloning site
   3513..3634    -  polyA_signal   SV40 poly(A) signal: SV40 polyadenylation signal
   3657..3725    -  CDS            large T antigen (fragment): large T antigen from SV40 (simian virus 40)
   3749..3782    +  protein_bind   loxP: Cre-mediated recombination occurs in the 8-bp core sequence (GCATACAT). Cre recombinase
   3792..3839    +  promoter       EM7 promoter: synthetic bacterial promoter&nbsp
   3871..4662    +  CDS            neo: KKA2_KLEPN - Also known as kan, nptII. Experimental evidence at protein level: Swiss-Prot protein existence level 1. Resistance to kanamycin, neomycin, paromomycin, ribostamycin, butirosin and gentamicin B. From Klebsiella pneumoniae.
   4823..5411    -  rep_origin     ori: high-copy-number ColE1/pMB1/pBR322/pUC origin of replication
   5537..5585    -  polyA_signal   poly(A) signal: synthetic polyadenylation signal
   5609..6007    -  CDS            BSD: blasticidin S deaminase; Aspergillus terreus BSD; confers resistance to blasticidin
   6038..6395    -  promoter       SV40 promoter: SV40 enhancer and early promoter
>Addgene plasmid #238625 | pBiT4.2-N [HiBiT-IRES-luc2/TK/Blast] Vector | depositor full sequence | sequence record 475100 | pBiT4.2-N [HiBiT-IRES-luc2/TK/Blast] Vector sequence 6450 bps
AAGACGCGTTAATTAAGACGTCGGCAGTGAAAAAAATGCTTTATTTGTGAAATTTGTGATGCTATTGCTT
TATTTGTAACCATTATAAGCTGCAATAAACAAGTTAACAACAACAATTGCATTCATTTTATGTTTCAGGT
TCAGGGGGAGGTGTGGGAGGTTTTTTAAAGCAAGTAAAACCTCTACAAATGTGGTATGGCTGATTATGAT
CCGCGGCCGCAAATGAGTCTTCGGACCTCGCGGGGGCCGCTTAAGCGGTGGTTAGGGTTTGTCTGACGCG
GGGGGAGGGGGAAGGAACGAAACACTCTCATTCGGAGGCGGCTCGGGGTTTGGTCTTGGTGGCCACGGGC
ACGCAGAAGAGCGCCGCGATCCTCTTAAGCACCCCCCCGCCCTCCGTGGAGGCGGGGGTTTGGTCGGCGG
GTGGTAACTGGCGGGCCGCTGACTCGGGCGGGTCGCGCGCCCCAGAGTGTGACCTTTTCGGTCTGCTCGC
AGACCCCCGGGCGGCGCCGCCGCGGCGGCGACGGGCTCGCTGGGTCCTAGGCTCCATGGGGACCGTATAC
GTGGACAGGCTCTGGAGCATCCGCACGACTGCGGTGATATTACCGGAGACCTTCTGCGGGACGAGCCGGG
TCACGCGGCTGACGCGGAGCGTCCGTTGGGCGACAAACACCAGGACGGGGCACAGGTACACTATCTTGTC
ACCCGGAGGCGCGAGGGACTGCAGGAGCTTCAGGGAGTGGCGCAGCTGCTTCATCCCCGTGGCCCGTTGC
TCGCGTTTGCTGGCGGTGTCCCCGGAAGAAATATATTTGCATGTCTTTAGTTCTATGATGACACAAACCC
CGCCCAGCGTCTTGTCATTGGCGAAGTCGAACACGCAGATGCAGTCGGGGCGGCGCGGTCCCAGGTCCAC
TTCGCATATTAAGGTGACGCGTGTGGCCTCGAACACCGAGCGACCCTGCAGCGACCCGCTTAAAAGCTTG
GCAATCCGGTACTGTTGGTAAAGCCACCGCTAGCGATCGCCATGGTGAGCGGCTGGCGGCTGTTCAAGAA
GATTAGCGGGAGCTCCGGTGGCTCGAGCGGTGGGAATTCTGGTGGAGGATCCGGTGGAGCTAGCGGAAGA
TCTGGTTCTAGAGGTCAAGCTTTGACCGACCAAGCGACGCCCAACCTGCCATCACGGACCACAACGGTTT
CCCTCTAGCGGGATCAATTCCGCCCCTCTCCCTCCCTCCCCCCTAACGTTACTGGCCGAAGCCGCTTGGA
ATAAGGCCGGTGTGCGTTTGTCTATATGTTATTTTCCACCATATTGCCGTCTTTTGGCAATGTGAGGGCC
CGGAAACCTGGCCCTGTCTTCTTGACGAGCATTCCTAGGGGTCTTTCCCCTCTCGCCAAAGGAATGCAAG
GTCTGTTGAATGTCGTGAAGGAAGCAGTTCCTCTGGAAGCTTCTTGAAGACAAACAACGTCTGTAGCGAC
CCTTTGCAGGCAGCGGAACCCCCCACCTGGCGACAGGTGCCTCTGCGGCCAAAAGCCACGTGTATAAGAT
ACACCTGCAAAGGCGGCACAACCCCAGTGCCACGTTGTGAGTTGGATAGTTGTGGAAAGAGTCAAATGGC
TCTCCTCAAGCGTATTCAACAAGGGGCTGAAGGATGCCCAGAAGGTACCCCATTGTATGGGATCTGATCT
GGGGCCTCGGTGCACATGCTTTACATGTGTTTAGTCGAGGTTAAAAAACGTCTAGGCCCCCCGAACCACG
GGGACGTGGTTTTCCTTTGAAAAACACGATGATAATATGGAAGATGCCAAAAACATTAAGAAGGGCCCAG
CGCCATTCTACCCACTCGAAGACGGGACCGCCGGCGAGCAGCTGCACAAAGCCATGAAGCGCTACGCCCT
GGTGCCCGGCACCATCGCCTTTACCGACGCACATATCGAGGTGGACATTACCTACGCCGAGTACTTCGAG
ATGAGCGTTCGGCTGGCAGAAGCTATGAAGCGCTATGGGCTGAATACAAACCATCGGATCGTGGTGTGCA
GCGAGAATAGCTTGCAGTTCTTCATGCCCGTGTTGGGTGCCCTGTTCATCGGTGTGGCTGTGGCCCCAGC
TAACGACATCTACAACGAGCGCGAGCTGCTGAACAGCATGGGCATCAGCCAGCCCACCGTCGTATTCGTG
AGCAAGAAAGGGCTGCAAAAGATCCTCAACGTGCAAAAGAAGCTACCGATCATACAAAAGATCATCATCA
TGGATAGCAAGACCGACTACCAGGGCTTCCAAAGCATGTACACCTTCGTGACTTCCCATTTGCCACCCGG
CTTCAACGAGTACGACTTCGTGCCCGAGAGCTTCGACCGGGACAAAACCATCGCCCTGATCATGAACAGT
AGTGGCAGTACCGGATTGCCCAAGGGCGTAGCCCTACCGCACCGCACCGCTTGTGTCCGATTCAGTCATG
CCCGCGACCCCATCTTCGGCAACCAGATCATCCCCGACACCGCTATCCTCAGCGTGGTGCCATTTCACCA
CGGCTTCGGCATGTTCACCACGCTGGGCTACTTGATCTGCGGCTTTCGGGTCGTGCTCATGTACCGCTTC
GAGGAGGAGCTATTCTTGCGCAGCTTGCAAGACTATAAGATTCAATCTGCCCTGCTGGTGCCCACACTAT
TTAGCTTCTTCGCTAAGAGCACTCTCATCGACAAGTACGACCTAAGCAACTTGCACGAGATCGCCAGCGG
CGGGGCGCCGCTCAGCAAGGAGGTAGGTGAGGCCGTGGCCAAACGCTTCCACCTACCAGGCATCCGCCAG
GGCTACGGCCTGACAGAAACAACCAGCGCCATTCTGATCACCCCCGAAGGGGACGACAAGCCTGGCGCAG
TAGGCAAGGTGGTGCCCTTCTTCGAGGCTAAGGTGGTGGACTTGGACACCGGTAAGACACTGGGTGTGAA
CCAGCGCGGCGAGCTGTGCGTCCGTGGCCCCATGATCATGAGCGGCTACGTTAACAACCCCGAGGCTACA
AACGCTCTCATCGACAAGGACGGCTGGCTGCACAGCGGCGACATCGCCTACTGGGACGAGGACGAGCACT
TCTTCATCGTGGACCGGCTGAAGAGCCTGATCAAATACAAGGGCTACCAGGTAGCCCCAGCCGAACTGGA
GAGCATCCTGCTGCAACACCCCAACATCTTCGACGCCGGGGTCGCCGGCCTGCCCGACGACGATGCCGGC
GAGCTGCCCGCCGCAGTCGTCGTGCTGGAACACGGTAAAACCATGACCGAGAAGGAGATCGTGGACTATG
TGGCCAGCCAGGTTACAACCGCCAAGAAGCTGCGCGGTGGTGTTGTGTTCGTGGACGAGGTGCCTAAAGG
ACTGACCGGCAAGTTGGACGCCCGCAAGATCCGCGAGATTCTCATTAAGGCCAAGAAGGGCGGCAAGATC
GCCGTGTAAGTTTAAACCTGCAGGCATGCAAGCTGATTTGGCTGCTGCCACCGCTGAGCAAGGCCGCTTC
GAGCAGACATGATAAGATACATTGATGAGTTTGGACAAACCACAACTAGAATGCAGTGAAAAAAATGCTT
TATTTGTGAAATTTGTGATGCTATTGCTTTATTTGTAACCATTATAAGCTGCAATAAACAAGTTAACAAC
AACAATTGCATTCATTTTATGTTTCAGGTTCAGGGGGAGATGTGGGAGGTTTTTTTAAGCAAGTAAAACC
TCTACAAATGTGGTAAAATCTTAATTAAGACTTCTAATATAACTTCGTATAGCATACATTATACGAAGTT
ATGGTTCCACTGTTGACAATTAATCATCGGCATAGTATATCGGCATAGTATAATACGACAAGGTGAGGAA
CTAAACCCAGGAGGCAGATCATGATTGAACAAGATGGATTGCACGCAGGTTCTCCGGCCGCTTGGGTGGA
GAGGCTATTCGGCTATGACTGGGCACAACAGACAATCGGCTGCTCTGATGCCGCCGTGTTCCGGCTGTCA
GCGCAGGGGCGCCCGGTTCTTTTTGTCAAGACCGACCTGTCCGGTGCCCTGAATGAACTGCAGGACGAGG
CAGCGCGGCTATCGTGGCTGGCCACGACGGGCGTTCCTTGCGCAGCTGTGCTCGACGTTGTCACTGAAGC
GGGAAGGGACTGGCTGCTATTGGGCGAAGTGCCGGGGCAGGATCTCCTGTCATCTCACCTTGCTCCTGCC
GAGAAAGTATCCATCATGGCTGATGCAATGCGGCGGCTGCATACGCTTGATCCGGCTACCTGCCCATTCG
ACCACCAAGCGAAACATCGCATCGAGCGAGCACGTACTCGGATGGAAGCCGGTCTTGTCGATCAGGATGA
TCTGGACGAAGAGCATCAGGGGCTCGCGCCAGCCGAACTGTTCGCCAGGCTCAAGGCGCGCATGCCCGAC
GGCGAGGATCTCGTCGTGACCCATGGCGATGCCTGCTTGCCGAATATCATGGTGGAAAATGGCCGCTTTT
CTGGATTCATCGACTGTGGCCGGCTGGGTGTGGCGGACCGCTATCAGGACATAGCGTTGGCTACCCGTGA
TATTGCTGAAGAGCTTGGCGGCGAATGGGCTGACCGCTTCCTCGTGCTTTACGGTATCGCCGCTCCCGAT
TCGCAGCGCATCGCCTTCTATCGCCTTCTTGACGAGTTCTTCTGATTCGAAATGACCGACCAAGCGACGC
CCAACCGGTATCAGCTCACTCAAAGGCGGTAATACGGTTATCCACAGAATCAGGGGATAACGCAGGAAAG
AACATGTGAGCAAAAGGCCAGCAAAAGGCCAGGAACCGTAAAAAGGCCGCGTTGCTGGCGTTTTTCCATA
GGCTCCGCCCCCCTGACGAGCATCACAAAAATCGACGCTCAAGTCAGAGGTGGCGAAACCCGACAGGACT
ATAAAGATACCAGGCGTTTCCCCCTGGAAGCTCCCTCGTGCGCTCTCCTGTTCCGACCCTGCCGCTTACC
GGATACCTGTCCGCCTTTCTCCCTTCGGGAAGCGTGGCGCTTTCTCATAGCTCACGCTGTAGGTATCTCA
GTTCGGTGTAGGTCGTTCGCTCCAAGCTGGGCTGTGTGCACGAACCCCCCGTTCAGCCCGACCGCTGCGC
CTTATCCGGTAACTATCGTCTTGAGTCCAACCCGGTAAGACACGACTTATCGCCACTGGCAGCAGCCACT
GGTAACAGGATTAGCAGAGCGAGGTATGTAGGCGGTGCTACAGAGTTCTTGAAGTGGTGGCCTAACTACG
GCTACACTAGAAGGACAGTATTTGGTATCTGCGCTCTGCTGAAGCCAGTTACCTTCGGAAAAAGAGTTGG
TAGCTCTTGATCCGGCAAACAAACCACCGCTGGTAGCGGTGGTTTTTTTGTTTGCAAGCAGCAGATTACG
CGCAGAAAAAAAGGATTTCAAGAAGATCCTTTGATCTTTTCTACGGGGTCTGACGCTCAGTGGAACGAAA
ACTCACGTTAAGGGATTTTGGTCATGAGATTATCAAAAAGGATCTTCACCTAGATCCTTTTATAGTCCGG
AATCGTCACACAAAAAACCAACACACAGATGTAATGAAAATAAAGATATTTTATTGCGGCCATCGTGATG
GCTAGAGTTTAGCCCTCCCACACATAACCAGAGGGCAGCAATTCACGAATCCCAACTGCCGTCGGCTGTC
CATCACTGTCCTTCACTATGGCTTTGATCCCAGGATGCAGATCGAGAAGCACCTGTCGGCACCGTCCGCA
GGGGCTCAAGATGCCCCTGTTCTCATTTCCGATCGCGACGATACAAGTCAGGTTGCCAGCTGCCGCAGCA
GCAGCAGTGCCCAGCACCACGAGTTCTGCACAAGGTCCCCCAGTAAAATGATATACATTGACACCAGTGA
AGATGCGGCCGTCGCTAGAGAGAGCTGCGCTGGCGACGCTGTAGTCTTCAGAGATGGGGATGCTGTTGAT
TGTAGCCGTTGCTCTTTCAATGAGGGTGGATTCTTCTTGAGACAAAGGCTTGGCCATGGTGGCGCTAGTG
TCAGAAGAATCGAGCTTTTTGCAAAAGCCTAGGCCTCCAAAAAAGCCTCCTCACTACTTCTGGAATAGCT
CAGAGGCCGAGGCGGCCTCGGCCTCTGCATAAATAAAAAAAATTAGTCAGCCATGGGGCGGAGAATGGGC
GGAACTGGGCGGAGTTAGGGGCGGGATGGGCGGAGTTAGGGGCGGGACTATGGTTGCTGACTAATTGAGA
TGCATGCTTTGCATACTTCTGCCTGCTGGGGAGCCTGGGGACTTTCCACACCTGGTTGCTGACTAATTGA
GATGCATGCTTTGCATACTTCTGCCTGCTGGGGAGCCTGGGGACTTTCCACACCCTAACTGACACACATT
CCACAGCTGGTTCTTTCCGCCTCAGAAGGTACCTAACCAAGTTCCTCTTTCAGAGGTTATTTCAGGCCAT
GGTGCTGCGC
